Addgene plasmid #43396: II-GTAC
Depositing lab: Chad Cowan & Kiran Musunuru. Depositing organization: Harvard University. Publication: A TALEN Genome-Editing System for Generating Human Stem Cell-Based Disease Models. Ding Q, Lee YK, Schaefer EA, Peters DT, Veres A, Kim K, Kuperwasser N, Motola DL, Meissner TB, Hendriks WT, Trevisan M, Gupta RM, Moisan A, Banks E, Friesen M, Schinzel RT, Xia F, Tang A, Xia Y, Figueroa E, Wann A, Ahfeldt T, Daheron L, Zhang F, Rubin LL, Peng LF, Chung RT, Musunuru K, Cowan CA. Cell Stem Cell. 2012 Dec 12. pii: S1934-5909(12)00645-5. doi: 10.1016/j.stem.2012.11.011. PubMed 23246482.
Backbone
  Vector backbone: pCRII-TOPO
  Backbone manufacturer: Invitrogen
  Backbone size w/o insert (bp): 3973
  Vector type: Bacterial Cloning
Growth in bacteria
  Bacterial resistance: Ampicillin and Kanamycin, 100 & 50 μg/mL
  Growth temperature: 37°C
  Growth strain: Top10
  Copy number: High Copy
Gene/Insert
  Gene/Insert name: II-GTAC
  Species: Synthetic
  Insert size (bp): 426
  Cloning method: TOPO Cloning
  Sequencing primers: 5′ T7; 3′ M13-rev
Terms and licenses: Academic/Nonprofit Terms; Industry Terms: Not Available to Industry
How to cite: II-GTAC was a gift from Chad Cowan & Kiran Musunuru (Addgene plasmid # 43396 ; http://n2t.net/addgene:43396 ; RRID:Addgene_43396)
