[The description below was written by a language model from this plasmid's Addgene catalogue record.]
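Description:
II-GTAC is a bacterial cloning plasmid built on the commercial pCRII-TOPO backbone (about 4.0 kb without insert), into which a 426 bp synthetic insert was introduced by TOPO cloning. It is a high-copy plasmid maintained in E. coli and carries both ampicillin and kanamycin resistance, the dual selection typical of this backbone. The insert is flanked by standard T7 and M13-reverse priming sites, which are listed for sequence verification. No feature table accompanies the record, so the origin of replication, promoters and other backbone elements are not itemised here. The vector type gives no indication that the plasmid is meant for expression in mammalian cells.

The record identifies the insert only by the name II-GTAC and as synthetic, without describing its contents. The associated publication reports a TALEN genome-editing system for generating human stem cell-based disease models. In that context the name and size are consistent with a pre-assembled block of four TALE repeat units recognising the bases G, T, A and C, with "II" plausibly marking its position in an ordered assembly. This interpretation is an inference rather than something stated in the catalogue fields. On that reading, the plasmid would serve as one member of a library of modular repeat fragments, stored and amplified in bacteria. The fragments would then be joined with other library pieces to build custom TALE DNA-binding arrays for site-specific nucleases. The record does not give the assembly scheme, the flanking restriction sites or the destination vectors.
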