>Addgene plasmid #43396 | II-GTAC | depositor partial sequence | sequence record 58661 | II-GTAC sequence 426 bps
CGTCTCGCTTAACCCCAGAGCAGGTCGTGGCAATCGCGAGCAATAACGGCGGAAAACAGGCTTTGGAAAC
GGTGCAGAGGCTCCTTCCAGTGCTGTGCCAAGCGCACGGACTCACCCCAGAGCAGGTCGTGGCCATTGCC
TCGAATGGAGGGGGCAAACAGGCGTTGGAAACCGTACAACGATTGCTGCCGGTGCTGTGCCAAGCGCACG
GCCTCACCCCAGAGCAGGTCGTGGCAATCGCCTCCAACATTGGCGGGAAACAGGCACTCGAGACTGTCCA
GCGCCTGCTTCCCGTGCTGTGCCAAGCGCACGGATTAACCCCAGAGCAGGTCGTGGCGATCGCAAGCCAC
GACGGAGGAAAGCAAGCCTTGGAAACAGTACAGAGGCTGTTGCCTGTGCTGTGCCAAGCGCACGGGCTCA
GAGACG
