>Addgene plasmid #43396 | II-GTAC | addgene partial sequence | sequence record 60917 | M13-F20 5'-TGTAAAACGACGGCCAGT-3'
CTATAGGGCGAATTGGGCCCTCTAGATGCATGCTCGAGCGGCCGCCAGTGTGATGGATATCTGCAGAATT
CGCCCTTGCCGTCCTAGCGCGTCTCGCTTAACCCCAGAGCAGGTCGTGGCAATCGCGAGCAATAACGGCG
GAAAACAGGCTTTGGAAACGGTGCAGAGGCTCCTTCCAGTGCTGTGCCAAGCGCACGGACTCACCCCAGA
GCAGGTCGTGGCCATTGCCTCGAATGGAGGGGGCAAACAGGCGTTGGAAACCGTACAACGATTGCTGCCG
GTGCTGTGCCAAGCGCACGGCCTCACCCCAGAGCAGGTCGTGGCAATCGCCTCCAACATTGGCGGGAAAC
AGGCACTCGAGACTGTCCAGCGCCTGCTTCCCGTGCTGTGCCAAGCGCACGGATTAACCCCAGAGCAGGT
CGTGGCGATCGCAAGCCACGACGGAGGAAAGCAAGCCTTGGAAACAGTACAGAGGCTGTTGCCTGTGCTG
TGCCAAGCGCACGGGCTCAGAGACGTGGGCACCAGGAAAGAAGGGCGAATTCCAGCACACTGGCGGCCGT
TACTAGTGGATCCGAGCTCGGTACCAAGCTTGATGCATAGCTTGAGTATTCTATAGTGTCACCTAAATAG
CTTGGCGTAATCATGGTCATAGCTGTTTCCTGTGTGAAATTGTTATCCGCTCACAATTCCACACAACATA
CGAGCCGGAAGCATAAAGTGTAAAGCCTGGGGTGCCTAATGAGTGAGCTAACTCACATTAATTGCGTTGC
GCTCACTGCCCGCTTTCCAGTCGGGAAACCTGTCGTGCCAGCTGCATTAATGAATCGGCCAACGCGCGGG
GAGAGGCGGTTTGCGTATTGGGCGCTCTTCCGCTTCCTCGCTCACTGACTCGCTGCGCTCGGTCGTTCGG
CTGCGGCGAGCGGTATCAGCTCACTCAAAGGCGGTAATACGGTTATCCACAGAATCAGGGGATAACGCAG
GAAAGAACATGTGA
